Addgene plasmid #246899: DBJS-p8.38
Purpose: Used for multi-site piggybac transposon insertion of luciferase reporter
Depositing lab: David Bartel. Depositing organization: Whitehead Institute for Biomedical Research.
Backbone
  Vector backbone: pUC19
  Backbone size w/o insert (bp): 6613
  Vector type: Mammalian Expression
Growth in bacteria
  Bacterial resistance: Ampicillin, 100 μg/mL
  Growth temperature: 37°C
  Growth strain: DH5alpha
  Copy number: High Copy
Gene/Insert
  Gene/Insert name: DDIT4L::ecDHFR::NanoLuc::MS2v5 + Blasticidin resistance piggybac
  Species: H. sapiens (human)
  Cloning method: Gibson Cloning
  Sequencing primers: 5′ Unspecified
Terms and licenses: Academic/Nonprofit Terms; Industry Terms: Not Available to Industry
How to cite: DBJS-p8.38 was a gift from David Bartel (Addgene plasmid # 246899 ; http://n2t.net/addgene:246899 ; RRID:Addgene_246899)
