[The description below was written by a language model from this plasmid's Addgene catalogue record and pLannotate feature annotations shown in this document.]
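Description:
DBJS-p8.38 is a mammalian expression plasmid of about 11.3 kb, built by Gibson assembly on a pUC19-type backbone. It serves as a piggyBac transposon donor for inserting a luciferase reporter at multiple genomic sites. In E. coli it replicates from a high-copy ColE1/pUC origin and is selected with ampicillin through the bla gene. The backbone also carries an f1 origin and remnants of the lac region (lacZα fragment, lac promoter and operator, CAP site). Two short matches to the lambda phage portal gene flank the cargo and look like stuffer or spacer DNA. The automated annotation does not pick out the piggyBac terminal repeats, so their positions cannot be given from the table.

The catalogue lists the insert as DDIT4L::ecDHFR::NanoLuc::MS2v5 plus a blasticidin resistance cassette. The reporter unit begins with a CMV enhancer and a hybrid chicken β-actin/MVM intron, followed by coding sequence for E. coli dihydrofolate reductase and, just downstream, human codon-optimized NanoLuc. ecDHFR is commonly used as a destabilizing domain that is stabilized by trimethoprim, but the record does not state its role here. A stretch of roughly 3.5 kb after NanoLuc is unannotated. It presumably holds the MS2v5 stem-loop array, which is typically used to tag or image an mRNA through MS2 coat protein binding. The human DDIT4L-derived element is also not annotated, and neither its location nor its nature (coding or regulatory) is specified.

A separate cassette expresses blasticidin S deaminase from an EF-1α core promoter with an HTLV-1 5′ LTR segment, ending in an SV40 polyadenylation signal. This allows selection of cells with integrated copies. Transposition would require piggyBac transposase, for which no coding sequence is annotated on this plasmid, so it is presumably supplied separately.
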