Features (pLannotate 1.2.2; 21 found; start..end, strand, type, name):
    245..349     -  promoter       AmpR promoter: bla
    402..830     -  rep_origin     f1 ori (sequence partly withheld): f1 bacteriophage origin of replication; arrow indicates direction of (+) strand synthesis
    835..990     -  CDS            lacZα (fragment): LacZα fragment of β-galactosidase; lacZ fragment
    992..1111    +  CDS            B (fragment): PORTL_LAMBD - Experimental evidence at protein level: Swiss-Prot protein existence level 1. Forms the portal vertex of the capsid (PubMed:6228056, PubMed:6232391). This portal plays critical roles in head assembly, genome packaging, neck/tail attachment, and genome ejection (Probable). The portal protein multimerizes as a single ring-shaped homododecamer arranged around a central channel (PubMed:6232391). Binds to the terminase subunits to form the packaging machine (PubMed:7799432). From Escherichia phage lambda (Bacteriophage lambda).
   1626..1911    +  enhancer       CMV enhancer: human cytomegalovirus immediate early enhancer; contains an 18-bp deletion relative to the standard CMV enhancer
   2189..2416    +  intron         hybrid intron: hybrid between chicken β-actin (CBA) and minute virus of mice (MMV) introns (Gray et al., 2011)
   2643..3118    +  CDS            ecDHFR (fragment): E. coli dihydrofolate reductase; folA
   3129..3644    +  CDS            Nluc: NanoLuc® luciferase human codon-optimized
   7198..7409    +  promoter       EF-1α core promoter: core promoter for human elongation factor EF-1α
   7422..7690    +  LTR            5' LTR (truncated): truncated 5' long terminal repeat (LTR) from human T-cell leukemia virus (HTLV) type 1
   7724..8120    +  CDS            BSD (fragment): blasticidin S deaminase; Aspergillus terreus BSD; confers resistance to blasticidin
   8123..8150    +  misc_feature   WPRE (fragment): woodchuck hepatitis virus posttranscriptional regulatory element
   8155..8276    +  polyA_signal   SV40 poly(A) signal: SV40 polyadenylation signal
   8294..8386    +  ncRNA          G-CSF SLDE: Accession: RF00183 - G-CSF factor stem-loop destabilising element (SLDE)
   9083..9550    +  CDS            B (fragment): PORTL_LAMBD - Experimental evidence at protein level: Swiss-Prot protein existence level 1. Forms the portal vertex of the capsid (PubMed:6228056, PubMed:6232391). This portal plays critical roles in head assembly, genome packaging, neck/tail attachment, and genome ejection (Probable). The portal protein multimerizes as a single ring-shaped homododecamer arranged around a central channel (PubMed:6232391). Binds to the terminase subunits to form the packaging machine (PubMed:7799432). From Escherichia phage lambda (Bacteriophage lambda).
   9586..9608    -  protein_bind   lac operator (fragment): The lac repressor binds to the lac operator to inhibit transcription in E. coli. This inhibition can be relieved by adding lactose or isopropyl-β-D-thiogalactopyranoside (IPTG). lac repressor encoded by lacI
   9612..9642    -  promoter       lac promoter: promoter for the E. coli lac operon
   9657..9678    -  protein_bind   CAP binding site: CAP binding activates transcription in the presence of cAMP. E. coli catabolite activator protein
   9691..9783    -  CDS            lacI (fragment): lac repressor; lacI; The lac repressor binds to the lac operator to inhibit transcription in E. coli. This inhibition can be relieved by adding lactose or isopropyl-β-D-thiogalactopyranoside (IPTG).
   9966..10554   -  rep_origin     ori: high-copy-number ColE1/pMB1/pBR322/pUC origin of replication
  10725..244     -  CDS            AmpR (across the origin): β-lactamase; bla; confers resistance to ampicillin, carbenicillin, and related antibiotics
>Addgene plasmid #246899 | DBJS-p8.38 | addgene full sequence | sequence record 490573 | Addgene NGS Result
TACGGGATAATACCGCGCCACATAGCAGAACTTTAAAAGTGCTCATCATTGGAAAACGTTCTTCGGGGCG
AAAACTCTCAAGGATCTTACCGCTGTTGAGATCCAGTTCGATGTAACCCACTCGTGCACCCAACTGATCT
TCAGCATCTTTTACTTTCACCAGCGTTTCTGGGTGAGCAAAAACAGGAAGGCAAAATGCCGCAAAAAAGG
GAATAAGGGCGACACGGAAATGTTGAATACTCATACTCTTCCTTTTTCAATATTATTGAAGCATTTATCA
GGGTTATTGTCTCATGAGCGGATACATATTTGAATGTATTTAGAAAAATAAACAAATAGGGGTTCCGCGC
ACATTTCCCCGAAAAGTGCCACCTAAATTGTAAGCGTTAATATTTTGTTAAAATTCGCGTTAAATTTTTG
TTAAATCAGCTCATTTTTTAACCAATAGGCCGAAATCGGCAAAATCCCTTATAAATCAAAAGAATAGACC
GAGATAGGGT
[37 nt withheld, positions 501-537]
AAAGAACGTGGACTCCAACGTCAAAGG
[49 nt withheld, positions 565-613]
T
[91 nt withheld, positions 615-705]
G
[124 nt withheld, positions 707-830]
CCCATTCGCCATTCAGGCTGCGCAACTGTTGGGAAGGGCGATCGGTGCGGGCCTCTTCGCTATTACGCCA
GCTGGCGAAAGGGGGATGTGCTGCAAGGCGATTAAGTTGGGTAACGCCAGGGTTTTCCCAGTCACGACGT
TGTAAAACGACGGCCAGTGAGCGCGCCTCGTTCATTCACGTTTTTGAACCCGTGGAGGACGGGCAGACTC
GCGGTGCAAATGTGTTTTACAGCGTGATGGAGCAGATGAAGATGCTCGACACGCTGCAGAACACGCAGCT
AGATTAACCCTAGAAAGATAATCATATTGTGACGTACGTTAAAGATAATCATGTGTAAAATTGACGCATG
TGTTTTATCGGTCTGTATATCGAGGTTTATTTATTAATTTGAATAGATATTAAGTTTTATTATATTTACA
CTTACATACTAATAATAAATTCAACAAACAATTTATTTATGTTTATTTATTTATTAAAAAAAACAAAAAC
TCAAAATTTCTTCTATAAAGTAACAAAACTTTTATGAGGGACAGCCCCCCCCCAAAGCCCCCAGGGATGT
AATTACGTCCCTCCCCCGCTAGGGGGCAGCAGCGAGCCGCCCGGGGCTCCGCTCCGGTCCGGCGCTCCCC
CCGCATCCCCGAGCCGGCAGCGTGCGGGGACAGCCCGGGCACGGGGAAGGTGGCACGGGATCGCTTTCCT
CTGAACGCTTCTCGCTGCTCTTTGAGCCTGCAGACACCTGGGGGGATACGGGGAAAAGGCCTCCACGGCC
ACTAGTCTTTCGTCTTCAAGAATTCCGTTACATAACTTACGGTAAATGGCCCGCCTGGCTGACCGCCCAA
CGACCCCCGCCCATTGACGTCAATAGTAACGCCAATAGGGACTTTCCATTGACGTCAATGGGTGGAGTAT
TTACGGTAAACTGCCCACTTGGCAGTACATCAAGTGTATCATATGCCAAGTACGCCCCCTATTGACGTCA
ATGACGGTAAATGGCCCGCCTGGCATTGTGCCCAGTACATGACCTTATGGGACTTTCCTACTTGGCAGTA
CATCTACGTATTAGTCATCGCTATTACCATGGTCGAGGTGAGCCCCACGTTCTGCTTCACTCTCCCCATC
TCCCCCCCCTCCCCACCCCCAATTTTGTATTTATTTATTTTTTAATTATTTTGTGCAGCGATGGGGGCGG
GGGGGGGGGGGGGGCGCGCCRGGSGGGGGGGGGGGGGGGGGGGGGGGGGGGGGGGSGRGGSGGRGRGGKG
CGGCGGCAGCCAATCAGAGCGGCGCGCTCCGAAAGTTTCCTTTTATGGCGAGGCGGCGGCGGCGGCGGCC
CTATAAAAAGCGAAGCGCGCGGCGGGCGGGRGTCGCTGCGCGCTGCCTTCGCCCCGTGCCCCGCTCCGCC
GCCGCCTCGCGCCGCCCGCCCCGGCTCTGACTGACCGCGTTACTCCCACAGGTGAGCGGGCGGGACGGCC
CTTCTCCTCCGGGCTGTAATTAGCTGAGCAAGAGGTAAGGGTTTAAGGGATGGTTGGTTGGTGGGGTATT
AATGTTTAATTACCTGGAGCACCTGCCTGAAATCACTTTTTTTCAGGTTGGACCGGTGCTACTGCGAGGA
GCCGGCGCAGGGTGGCCCGGGAGGGGTGAGCAGGGTGCCGCTGGCTGCTGGGGTCTGCAGGTCACCGAGT
CCCCAGGAGAGGGGACTCCTAAGAAGCCACCTGCCTGTGTTTACCCGGCAGCGAGCGCGCAGGCCCCCGC
GAACTCCTGGCAGCGCTCAGGAAAGGCCGTTGCGCCTCGCGAAGGAAACAGAGCCGTTGACCATGATCAG
TCTGATTGCGGCGTTAGCGGTAGATTACGTTATCGGCATGGAAAACGCCATGCCGTGGAACCTGCCTGCC
GATCTCGCCTGGTTTAAACGCAACACCTTAAATAAACCCGTGATTATGGGCCGCCATACCTGGGAATCAA
TCGGTCGTCCGTTGCCAGGACGCAAAAATATTATCCTCAGCAGTCAACCGAGTACGGACGATCGCGTAAC
GTGGGTGAAGTCGGTGGATGAAGCCATCGCGGCGTGTGGTGACGTACCAGAAATCATGGTGATTGGCGGC
GGTCGCGTTATTGAACAGTTCTTGCCAAAAGCGCAAAAACTGTATCTGACGCATATCGACGCAGAAGTGG
AAGGCGACACCCATTTCCCGGATTACGAGCCGGATGACTGGGAATCGGTATTCAGCGAATTCCACGATGC
TGATGCGCAGAACTCTCACAGCTATTGCTTTGAGATTCTGGAGCGGCGAGGCTCCGGAATGGTCTTCACA
CTCGAAGATTTCGTTGGGGACTGGCGACAGACAGCCGGCTACAACCTGGACCAAGTCCTTGAACAGGGAG
GTGTGTCCAGTTTGTTTCAGAATCTCGGGGTGTCCGTAACTCCGATCCAAAGGATTGTCCTGAGCGGTGA
AAATGGGCTGAAGATCGACATCCATGTCATCATCCCGTATGAAGGTCTGAGCGGCGACCAAATGGGCCAG
ATCGAAAAAATTTTTAAGGTGGTGTACCCTGTGGATGATCATCACTTTAAGGTGATCCTGCACTATGGCA
CACTGGTAATCGACGGGGTTACGCCGAACATGATCGACTATTTCGGACGGCCGTATGAAGGCATCGCCGT
GTTCGACGGCAAAAAGATCACTGTAACAGGGACCCTGTGGAACGGCAACAAAATTATCGACGAGCGCCTG
ATCAACCCCGACGGCTCCCTGCTGTTCCGAGTAACCATCAACGGAGTGACCGGCTGGCGGCTGTGCGAAC
GCATTCTGGCGTAAGGGCCAGGGAAGAACTGGCTCGGAAAGAGGACCCCACATGTTGTAGCTTCAAGTTT
AAACGGATCCAACCTACAAACGGGTGGAGGATCACCCCACCCGACACTTCACAATCAAGGGGTACAATAC
ACAAGGGTGGAGGAACACCCCACCCTCCAGACACATTACACAGAAATCCAATCAAACAGAAGCACCATCA
GGGCTTCTGCTACCAAATTTATCTCAAAAAACTACAACAAGGAATCACCATCAGGGATTCCCTGTGCAAT
ATACGTCAAACGAGGGCCACGACGGGAGGACGATCACGCCTCCCGAATATCGGCATGTCTGGCTTTCGAA
TTCAGTGCGTGGAGCATCAGCCCACGCAGCCAATCAGAGTCGAATACAAGTCGACTTTCGCGAAGAGCAT
CAGCCTTCGCGCCATTCTTACACAAACCACACTCTCCCCTACAGGAACAGCATCAGCGTTCCTGCCCAGT
ACCCAACTCAAGAAAATTTATGTCCCCATGCAGCATCAGCGCATGGGCCCCAAGAATACATCCCCAACAA
AATCACATCCGAGCACCAACAGGGCTCGGAGTGTTGTTTCTTGTCCAACTGGACAAACCCTCCATGGACC
ATCAGGCCATGGACTCTCACCAACAAGACAAAAACTACTCTTCTCGAAGCAGCATCAGCGCTTCGAAACA
CTCGAGCATACATTGTGCCTATTTCTTGGGTGGACGATCACGCCACCCATGCTCTCACGAATTTCAAAAC
ACGGACAAGGACGAGCACCACCAGGGCTCGTCGTTCCACGTCCAATACGATTACTTACCTTTCGGGATCA
CGATCACGGATCCCGCAGCTACATCACTTCCACTCAGGACATTCAAGCATGCACGATCACGGCATGCTCC
ACAAGTCTCAACCACAGAAACTACCAAATGGGTTCAGCACCAGCGAACCCACTCCTACCTCAAACCTCTT
CCCACAAAACTGGCAAGCAGGATCACCGCTTGCCCATTCCAACATACCAAATCAAAAACAATTACTGGTA
CAGCATCAGCGTACCAGCCCACATCTCTCACTACTATCAAAAACCAAACCGTTCAGCAACAGCGAACGGT
ACACACGGAAAAATCAACTGGTTTACAAATACGAAAGACGATCACGCTTTCGTCCAGCGCAAACTATTAC
GAAAAACATCCGACGGGAAGAGCAACAGCCTTCCCGCGGCGGAAAACCTCACAAAAACACGACAAACGGA
TGCACGAACACGGCATCCGCCGACAACCCACAAACTTACAACCAGGCAAACGGTGCAGGATCACCGCACC
GTACATCAAACACCTCAGATCTCATTTCGCGCGGGATCCAGACCACCTCCCCTGCGAGCTAAGCTGGACA
GCCAATGACGGGTAAGAGAGTGACATTTTTCACTAACCTAAGACAGGAGGGCCGTCAGAGCTACTGCCTA
ATCCAAAGACGGGTAAAAGTGATAAAAATGTATCACTCCAACCTAAGACAGGCGCAGCTTCCGAGGGATT
TGAATCGATTTCGCGCAAAGGGAAAATATATAAAGATTATTTCATGATTGGGTAGTAAAACTATTCAGCT
AGTCAGCTAAAGTCATTTGTAGTTTGCCCCACCTGCCCTAAATAAGAAACCCCAAATGTAGTCTCTTTTC
TTTCTGTGTTTCACATTCATAGCAACTGCAGCTAACAGGCTGATTTTCTGGCCTTTGGAGAAGTGATTCA
AAATAGTGTAGATTTTCTGCATAGATCCCATTTTTGTACAGAATTGAATGGGATGGAATAGGTAAGCAAA
AGTAGAAGCCCATTTGAGTTTTACATTTGATTCCACAATTTGGTTTCAGGTAGGCTTGGTAATAGACTAT
ATAAACCAGATTTGCCTATTTTGATTTTCATATGGCTTTTTTTTCTGTAAGTTTTCAGAGGATTTTTTAA
ATCACAGAATCATACTAAATGATATTTAGCCTATCAAAACTTCCAAAAGCCCACACCACCAGTTCCTGAC
TCAAATTTGAAGGGTTTTTAGACAGGAGGGTAGGATTAAGTAGGTGAGTTTAATTAAAGCTTAACCCTAG
GTAAGAGTAAATGAGAAATATTACGGCAATAATGGAACTGCTTCACTGTTTCTTGGTGACTTCCTCACTC
TAATGTTTTAAAGAGGCAACAAAAGCTTGTGGTGCCATTTCAGTAACCACGGTGTTGTTTTAGATGCCTT
TATAAGCTCAGTTTCCCCTGTTCTTAAGTGTTGAATACTGTCTTTAAACTAGAAAAATGCAAAATATTGA
ACTGATATTTTTGTGTGTAGTTGATTACTCTTCCATTGAGTGAATGATGAATACCTGTGAGGATAGGAAA
TTAGTTCTGAGATCTAGTCCCTCTCTGATTCACTTAGTAATCTATCCTCTTTTCAGTATTACATGTGCTT
AATCTCAGATGAACCATTTCACCATGGCAGTGTTATCTCATCTCTGGGCTTTTCTGGGAATTGAAGTATC
TCTCCTTAACCCCAATTGTCAAGGGTAGTAGCTGTATACTACCACTTTGAATTATTGAAACGGGTCAATT
TACGAAGTCTGCATTGGCTATGGAGATATGGTTTATAGTACAGCCTAGAGAATGAAACTCACCGTCCAGA
TAACCATGCATGCACCCAGATTTTTTCCACCTTGGATACCTGTCACTAGGGAATAATAAAGGCCTGATTT
TTTGTCTTATTCCAACTAAGTAGATCATTATCTCTTTCCTTTTTTATGTTAATGAGAGAATTTAGCCTCC
ACTCAACAATGTTCAATTCAGCAAGGCTTTCATATCCTTGCTGTGGGTCGTGGATAAGGAGCTTATTCAG
GTTTCCTGCCCTAGCTATTAGCTCCACTTCACATGCTGGAGACCGGCGTAGGGACAGATGTATTCATCCT
GGTGTTACTGAAAAACAGGTGTGATCCTGTTACTGATACTATAAGTGACCTAAAATGTCACTGTTCAAAT
TAGCCAGTGTTCTAACAAACTAAACTCTTCAAATGCTTGGAAAGATACTACAAAGCCAATCTTTATAGAA
TTGGGCCAAGATAAATCTATGTTGTTTTGCATGGCTATTGTTAAGCTCCAAAGGTTCACTGTGTTTCTGC
CGCTGTCCTGGAGTTGTCACCACTGACTGGGCAAGGCTTCTTGGGCATGGATGTAGAACTGTTGTCCTTT
TCCCACTAACAGTTATCTTTGACTCTCTTGCCTGTTATGCTTACAAAATGGTGATGGCTTATGGAAGGCT
GTTAAATTAATATTCCTGTTAAAGGAAATTAAAGTTTGTCTATTTTTGACAATAAAACATTATATATTTT
TAATTCTCTTGTCCTCTTTTTTTTTCTTTCACCTACTTGGTGCAGTGGTCATAGGATCAGGGCTGCAATT
ACAAGGGCTGTAAGTAGGGATGGCTCATTATAAACCTTATATCAGAATTCCTTATGGGCCTGATAGAAGT
GGGTTGTGCCTTAAATCGGATCCAGCTGAATCTAAGTGGATCTGCGATCGCTCCGGTGCCCGTCAGTGGG
CAGAGCGCACATCGCCCACAGTCCCCGAGAAGTTGGGGGGAGGGGTCGGCAATTGAACGGGTGCCTAGAG
AAGGTGGCGCGGGGTAAACTGGGAAAGTGATGTCGTGTACTGGCTCCGCCTTTTTCCCGAGGGTGGGGGA
GAACCGTATATAAGTGCAGTAGTCGCCGTGAACGTTCTTTTTCGCAACGGGTTTGCCGCCAGAACACAGC
TGAAGCTTCGAGGGGCTCGCATCTCTCCTTCACGCGCCCGCCGCCCTACCTGAGGCCGCCATCCACGCCG
GTTGAGTCGCGTTCTGCCGCCTCCCGCCTGTGGTGCCTCCTGAACTGCGTCCGCCGTCTAGGTAAGTTTA
AAGCTCAGGTCGAGACCGGGCCTTTGTCCGGCGCTCCCTTGGAGCCTACCTAGACTCAGCCGGCTCTCCA
CGCTTTGCCTGACCCTGCTTGCTCAACTCTACGTCTTTGTTTCGTTTTCTGTTCTGCGCCGTTACAGATC
TAAGCTGTGACCGGCGCCTACTCTAGAGCCGCCATGGCCAAGCCTTTGTCTCAAGAAGAATCCACCCTCA
TTGAAAGAGCAACGGCTACAATCAACAGCATCCCCATCTCTGAAGACTACAGCGTCGCCAGCGCAGCTCT
CTCTAGCGACGGCCGCATCTTCACTGGTGTCAATGTATATCATTTTACTGGGGGACCTTGTGCAGAACTC
GTGGTGCTGGGCACTGCTGCTGCTGCGGCAGCTGGCAACCTGACTTGTATCGTCGCGATCGGAAATGAGA
ACAGGGGCATCTTGAGCCCCTGCGGACGGTGCCGACAGGTGCTTCTCGATCTGCATCCTGGGATCAAAGC
CATAGTGAAGGACAGTGATGGACAGCCGACGGCAGTTGGGATTCGTGAATTGCTGCCCTCTGGTTATGTG
TGGGAGGGCTGAAATCAACCTCTGGATTACAAAATTTGTGGGTAAACTTGTTTATTGCAGCTTATAATGG
TTACAAATAAAGCAATAGCATCACAAATTTCACAAATAAAGCATTTTTTTCACTGCATTCTAGTTGTGGT
TTGTCCAAACTCATCAATGTATCTTATCATGTCTGGAATTGACTCAAATGATGTCAATTAGTCTATCAGA
AGCTCATCTGGTCTCCCTTCCGGGGGACAAGACATCCCTGTTTAATATTTAAACAGCAGTGTTCCCAAAC
TGGGTTCTTATATCCCTTGCTCTGGTCAACCAGGTTGCAGGGTTTCCTGTCCTCACAGGAACGAAGTCCC
TAAAGAAACAGTGGCAGCCAGGTTTAGCCCCGGAATTGACTGGATTCCTTTTTTAGGGCCCATTGGTATG
GCTTTTTCCCCGTATCCCCCCAGGTGTCTGCAGGCTCAAAGAGCAGCGAGAAGCGTTCAGAGGAAAGCGA
TCCCGTGCCACCTTCCCCGTGCCCGGGCTGTCCCCGCACGCTGCCGGCTCGGGGATGCGGGGGGAGCGCC
GGACCGGAGCGGAGCCCCGGGCGGCTCGCTGCTGCCCCCTAGCGGGGGAGGGACGTAATTACATCCCTGG
GGGCTTTGGGGGGGGGCTGTCCCTGATATCTATAACAAGAAAATATATATATAATAAGTTATCACGTAAG
TAGAACATGAAATAACAATATAATTATCGTATGAGTTAAATCTTAAAAGTCACGTAAAAGATAATCATGC
GTCATTTTGACTCACGCGGTCGTTATAGTTCAAAATCAGTGACACTTACCGCATTGACAAGCACGCCTCA
CGGGAGCTCCAAGCGGCGACTGAGATGTCCTAAATGCACAGCGACGGATTCGCGCTATTTAGAAAGAGAG
AGCAATATTTCAAGAATGCATGCGTCAATTTTACGCAGACTATCTTTCTAGGGTTAATCTAGCTGCATCA
GGATCATATCGTCGGGTCTTTTTTCCGGCTCAGTCATCGCCCAAGCTGGCGCTATCTGGGCATCGGGGAG
GAAGAAGCCCGTGCCTTTTCCCGCGAGGTTGAAGCGGCATGGAAAGAGTTTGCCGAGGATGACTGCTGCT
GCATTGACGTTGAGCGAAAACGCACGTTTACCATGATGATTCGGGAAGGTGTGGCCATGCACGCCTTTAA
CGGTGAACTGTTCGTTCAGGCCACCTGGGATACCAGTTCGTCGCGGCTTTTCCGGACACAGTTCCGGATG
GTCAGCCCGAAGCGCATCAGCAACCCGAACAATACCGGCGACAGCCGGAACTGCCGTGCCGGTGTGCAGA
TTAATGACAGCGGTGCGGCGCTGGGATATTACGTCAGCGAGGACGGGTATCCTGGCTGGATGCCGCAGAA
ATGGACATGGATACCCCGTGAGTTACCCGGCGGGCGCGCTTGGCGTAATCATGGTCATAGCTGTTTCCTG
TGTGAAATTGTTATCCGCTCACAATTCCACACAACATACGAGCCGGAAGCATAAAGTGTAAAGCCTGGGG
TGCCTAATGAGTGAGCTAACTCACATTAATTGCGTTGCGCTCACTGCCCGCTTTCCAGTCGGGAAACCTG
TCGTGCCAGCTGCATTAATGAATCGGCCAACGCGCGGGGAGAGGCGGTTTGCGTATTGGGCGCTCTTCCG
CTTCCTCGCTCACTGACTCGCTGCGCTCGGTCGTTCGGCTGCGGCGAGCGGTATCAGCTCACTCAAAGGC
GGTAATACGGTTATCCACAGAATCAGGGGATAACGCAGGAAAGAACATGTGAGCAAAAGGCCAGCAAAAG
GCCAGGAACCGTAAAAAGGCCGCGTTGCTGGCGTTTTTCCATAGGCTCCGCCCCCCTGACGAGCATCACA
AAAATCGACGCTCAAGTCAGAGGTGGCGAAACCCGACAGGACTATAAAGATACCAGGCGTTTCCCCCTGG
AAGCTCCCTCGTGCGCTCTCCTGTTCCGACCCTGCCGCTTACCGGATACCTGTCCGCCTTTCTCCCTTCG
GGAAGCGTGGCGCTTTCTCATAGCTCACGCTGTAGGTATCTCAGTTCGGTGTAGGTCGTTCGCTCCAAGC
TGGGCTGTGTGCACGAACCCCCCGTTCAGCCCGACCGCTGCGCCTTATCCGGTAACTATCGTCTTGAGTC
CAACCCGGTAAGACACGACTTATCGCCACTGGCAGCAGCCACTGGTAACAGGATTAGCAGAGCGAGGTAT
GTAGGCGGTGCTACAGAGTTCTTGAAGTGGTGGCCTAACTACGGCTACACTAGAAGAACAGTATTTGGTA
TCTGCGCTCTGCTGAAGCCAGTTACCTTCGGAAAAAGAGTTGGTAGCTCTTGATCCGGCAAACAAACCAC
CGCTGGTAGCGGTGGTTTTTTTGTTTGCAAGCAGCAGATTACGCGCAGAAAAAAAGGATCTCAAGAAGAT
CCTTTGATCTTTTCTACGGGGTCTGACGCTCAGTGGAACGAAAACTCACGTTAAGGGATTTTGGTCATGA
GATTATCAAAAAGGATCTTCACCTAGATCCTTTTAAATTAAAAATGAAGTTTTAAATCAATCTAAAGTAT
ATATGAGTAAACTTGGTCTGACAGTTACCAATGCTTAATCAGTGAGGCACCTATCTCAGCGATCTGTCTA
TTTCGTTCATCCATAGTTGCCTGACTCCCCGTCGTGTAGATAACTACGATACGGGAGGGCTTACCATCTG
GCCCCAGTGCTGCAATGATACCGCGAGACCCACGCTCACCGGCTCCAGATTTATCAGCAATAAACCAGCC
AGCCGGAAGGGCCGAGCGCAGAAGTGGTCCTGCAACTTTATCCGCCTCCATCCAGTCTATTAATTGTTGC
CGGGAAGCTAGAGTAAGTAGTTCGCCAGTTAATAGTTTGCGCAACGTTGTTGCCATTGCTACAGGCATCG
TGGTGTCACGCTCGTCGTTTGGTATGGCTTCATTCAGCTCCGGTTCCCAACGATCAAGGCGAGTTACATG
ATCCCCCATGTTGTGCAAAAAAGCGGTTAGCTCCTTCGGTCCTCCGATCGTTGTCAGAAGTAAGTTGGCC
GCAGTGTTATCACTCATGGTTATGGCAGCACTGCATAATTCTCTTACTGTCATGCCATCCGTAAGATGCT
TTTCTGTGACTGGTGAGTACTCAACCAAGTCATTCTGAGAATAGTGTATGCGGCGACCGAGTTGCTCTTG
CCCGGCGTCAA
